Addgene plasmid #154600: pEPYC0CM0169
Purpose: Phytobricks Level 0 part
Depositing lab: Nicola Patron. Depositing organization: Earlham Institute. Publication: Rational design of minimal synthetic promoters for plants. Cai YM, Kallam K, Tidd H, Gendarini G, Salzman A, Patron NJ. Nucleic Acids Res. 2020 Aug 28. pii: 5897334. doi: 10.1093/nar/gkaa682. PubMed 32856047.
Backbone
  Vector backbone: pMK
  Vector type: Synthetic Biology
Growth in bacteria
  Bacterial resistance: Kanamycin, 50 μg/mL
  Growth temperature: 37°C
  Growth strain: NEB Stable
  Copy number: High Copy
Gene/Insert
  Gene/Insert name: 35s(ΔbZIP)
  Species: Synthetic
  Cloning method: Restriction Enzyme; 5′ cloning site Unknown (unknown if destroyed)
Terms and licenses: Academic/Nonprofit Terms; Industry Terms: Not Available to Industry
Depositor comments: Please visit https://www.biorxiv.org/content/10.1101/2020.05.14.095406v1 for bioRxiv preprint.
How to cite: pEPYC0CM0169 was a gift from Nicola Patron (Addgene plasmid # 154600 ; http://n2t.net/addgene:154600 ; RRID:Addgene_154600)
