[The description below was written by a language model from this plasmid's Addgene catalogue record and pLannotate feature annotations shown in this document.]
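Description:
pEPYC0CM0169 is a small (about 2.7 kb) synthetic biology plasmid carrying a Phytobricks Level 0 part, meaning a single standardised DNA element stored in a simple bacterial cloning vector for later assembly into plant expression constructs. The backbone is pMK, a high-copy vector. It is maintained in E. coli through a ColE1/pUC-type origin and selected with kanamycin through an aminoglycoside phosphotransferase (NeoR/KanR) gene, which the annotation places downstream of an AmpR (bla) promoter. The feature table also picks up short remnants typical of cloning vector backbones: fragments of an M13 origin, lacZα, lacI and an RSF origin, plus a T7 promoter upstream of the insert. The fragments are unlikely to be functionally relevant here.

The payload is a synthetic promoter part named 35s(ΔbZIP). The annotation identifies roughly 330 bp matching the cauliflower mosaic virus 35S promoter, a strong constitutive promoter widely used in plants, with the minimal 35S core promoter at its 3′ end. The name suggests a 35S variant in which bZIP transcription factor binding sequence has been removed or disrupted, but the record does not describe the exact change. It also does not state the flanking cloning sites or assembly overhangs. No coding sequence, reporter or terminator accompanies the promoter, as expected for a Level 0 part.

The plasmid comes from work on the rational design of minimal synthetic promoters for plants. It would most plausibly serve as a promoter module to be combined with reporter or gene parts in higher-level assemblies, for example to compare the altered 35S promoter with the intact one.
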