Features (pLannotate 1.2.2; 10 found; start..end, strand, type, name):
      3..134     -  rep_origin     M13 ori (fragment): M13 bacteriophage origin of replication; arrow indicates direction of (+) strand synthesis
    155..311     -  CDS            lacZα (fragment): LacZα fragment of β-galactosidase; lacZ fragment
    320..338     +  promoter       T7 promoter: promoter for bacteriophage T7 RNA polymerase
    460..791     +  promoter       CaMV 35S promoter: strong constitutive promoter from cauliflower mosaic virus
    743..789     +  promoter       minimal CaMV 35S promoter: minimal 35S promoter from cauliflower mosaic virus
    830..877     -  CDS            lacI (fragment): lac repressor; lacI; The lac repressor binds to the lac operator to inhibit transcription in E. coli. This inhibition can be relieved by adding lactose or isopropyl-β-D-thiogalactopyranoside (IPTG).
    914..954     -  rep_origin     RSF ori (fragment): Plasmids containing the RSF 1030 origin of replication can be propagated in E. coli cells that contain additional plasmids with compatible origins.
   1032..1620    -  rep_origin     ori: high-copy-number ColE1/pMB1/pBR322/pUC origin of replication
   1794..2588    -  CDS            NeoR/KanR: aminoglycoside phosphotransferase confers resistance to neomycin, kanamycin, and G418 (Geneticin®)
   2589..2693    -  promoter       AmpR promoter: bla
>Addgene plasmid #154600 | pEPYC0CM0169 | addgene full sequence | sequence record 318521 | Addgene NGS Result
CTAAATTGTAAGCGTTAATATTTTGTTAAAATTCGCGTTAAATTTTTGTTAAATCAGCTCATTTTTTAAC
CAATAGGCCGAAATCGGCAAAATCCCTTATAAATCAAAAGAATAGACCGAGATAGGGTTGAGTGGCCGCT
ACAGGGCGCTCCCATTCGCCATTCAGGCTGCGCAACTGTTGGGAAGGGCGTTTCGGTGCGGGCCTCTTCG
CTATTACGCCAGCTGGCGAAAGGGGGATGTGCTGCAAGGCGATTAAGTTGGGTAACGCCAGGGTTTTCCC
AGTCACGACGTTGTAAAACGACGGCCAGTGAGCGCGACGTAATACGACTCACTATAGGGCGAATTGAAGG
AAGGCCGTCAAGGCCGCATTCGGTCTCAGGAGGTCAACATGGTGGAGCACGACACTCTGGTCTACTCCAA
AAATGTCAAAGATACAGTCTCAGAAGATCAAAGGGCTATTGAGACTTTTCAACAAAGGATAATTTCGGGA
AACCTCCTCGGATTCCATTGCCCAGCTATCTGTCACTTCATCGAAAGGACAGTAGAAAAGGAAGGTGGCT
CCTACAAATGCCATCATTGCGATAAAGGAAAGGCTATCATTCAAGATCTCTCTGCCGACAGTGGTCCCAA
AGATGGACCCCCACCCACGAGGAGCATCGTGGAAAAAGAAGAGGTTCCAGCAAGTGGATTGATGTGACAT
CTCCACTGACGTAAGGGATGACGCACAATCCCACTATCCTTCGCAAGACCCTTCCTCTATATAAGGAAGT
TCATTTCATTTGGAGAGGACACGCTACTCGAGACCCTCTGGGCCTCATGGGCCTTCCTTTCACTGCCCGC
TTTCCAGTCGGGAAACCTGTCGTGCCAGCTGCATTAACATGGTCATAGCTGTTTCCTTGCGTATTGGGCG
CTCTCCGCTTCCTCGCTCACTGACTCGCTGCGCTCGGTCGTTCGGGTAAAGCCTGGGGTGCCTAATGAGC
AAAAGGCCAGCAAAAGGCCAGGAACCGTAAAAAGGCCGCGTTGCTGGCGTTTTTCCATAGGCTCCGCCCC
CCTGACGAGCATCACAAAAATCGACGCTCAAGTCAGAGGTGGCGAAACCCGACAGGACTATAAAGATACC
AGGCGTTTCCCCCTGGAAGCTCCCTCGTGCGCTCTCCTGTTCCGACCCTGCCGCTTACCGGATACCTGTC
CGCCTTTCTCCCTTCGGGAAGCGTGGCGCTTTCTCATAGCTCACGCTGTAGGTATCTCAGTTCGGTGTAG
GTCGTTCGCTCCAAGCTGGGCTGTGTGCACGAACCCCCCGTTCAGCCCGACCGCTGCGCCTTATCCGGTA
ACTATCGTCTTGAGTCCAACCCGGTAAGACACGACTTATCGCCACTGGCAGCAGCCACTGGTAACAGGAT
TAGCAGAGCGAGGTATGTAGGCGGTGCTACAGAGTTCTTGAAGTGGTGGCCTAACTACGGCTACACTAGA
AGAACAGTATTTGGTATCTGCGCTCTGCTGAAGCCAGTTACCTTCGGAAAAAGAGTTGGTAGCTCTTGAT
CCGGCAAACAAACCACCGCTGGTAGCGGTGGTTTTTTTGTTTGCAAGCAGCAGATTACGCGCAGAAAAAA
AGGATCTCAAGAAGATCCTTTGATCTTTTCTACGGGGTCTGACGCTCAGTGGAACGAAAACTCACGTTAA
GGGATTTTGGTCATGAGATTATCAAAAAGGATCTTCACCTAGATCCTTTTAAATTAAAAATGAAGTTTTA
AATCAATCTAAAGTATATATGAGTAAACTTGGTCTGACAGTTATTAGAAAAATTCATCCAGCAGACGATA
AAACGCAATACGCTGGCTATCCGGTGCCGCAATGCCATACAGCACCAGAAAACGATCCGCCCATTCGCCG
CCCAGTTCTTCCGCAATATCACGGGTGGCCAGCGCAATATCCTGATAACGATCCGCCACGCCCAGACGGC
CGCAATCAATAAAGCCGCTAAAACGGCCATTTTCCACCATAATGTTCGGCAGGCACGCATCACCATGGGT
CACCACCAGATCTTCGCCATCCGGCATGCTCGCTTTCAGACGCGCAAACAGCTCTGCCGGTGCCAGGCCC
TGATGTTCTTCATCCAGATCATCCTGATCCACCAGGCCCGCTTCCATACGGGTACGCGCACGTTCAATAC
GATGTTTCGCCTGATGATCAAACGGACAGGTCGCCGGGTCCAGGGTATGCAGACGACGCATGGCATCCGC
CATAATGCTCACTTTTTCTGCCGGCGCCAGATGGCTAGACAGCAGATCCTGACCCGGCACTTCGCCCAGC
AGCAGCCAATCACGGCCCGCTTCGGTCACCACATCCAGCACCGCCGCACACGGAACACCGGTGGTGGCCA
GCCAGCTCAGACGCGCCGCTTCATCCTGCAGCTCGTTCAGCGCACCGCTCAGATCGGTTTTCACAAACAG
CACCGGACGACCCTGCGCGCTCAGACGAAACACCGCCGCATCAGAGCAGCCAATGGTCTGCTGCGCCCAA
TCATAGCCAAACAGACGTTCCACCCACGCTGCCGGGCTACCCGCATGCAGGCCATCCTGTTCAATCATAC
TCTTCCTTTTTCAATATTATTGAAGCATTTATCAGGGTTATTGTCTCATGAGCGGATACATATTTGAATG
TATTTAGAAAAATAAACAAATAGGGGTTCCGCGCACATTTCCCCGAAAAGTGCCAC
